Addgene plasmid #209676: MAC_N_COMMD3
Purpose: Expresses MAC-tagged COMMD3 in mammalian cells
Depositing lab: Markku Varjosalo. Depositing organization: University of Helsinki, Institute of Biotechnology. Publication: Structure and interactions of the endogenous human Commander complex. Laulumaa S, Kumpula EP, Huiskonen JT, Varjosalo M. Nat Struct Mol Biol. 2024 Jun;31(6):925-938. doi: 10.1038/s41594-024-01246-1. Epub 2024 Mar 8. PubMed 38459129.
Backbone
  Vector backbone: MAC-tag-N (#108078)
  Backbone manufacturer: Markku Varjosalo lab
  Backbone size w/o insert (bp): 6312
  Total vector size (bp): 6900
  Vector type: Mammalian Expression
Growth in bacteria
  Bacterial resistance: Ampicillin, 100 μg/mL
  Growth temperature: 37°C
  Growth strain: DH5alpha
  Copy number: High Copy
Gene/Insert
  Gene/Insert name: COMMD3
  Species: H. sapiens (human)
  Insert size (bp): 588
  GenBank ID: NM_012071
  Entrez Gene: COMMD3 (a.k.a. BUP, C10orf8)
  Tag / fusion protein: MAC-tag (N terminal on backbone)
  Cloning method: Gateway Cloning
  Sequencing primers: 5′ M13 uni (-21); 3′ M13 rev (-29)
Resource information
  A portion of this plasmid was derived from a plasmid made by: Human ORFeome collection
Terms and licenses: Academic/Nonprofit Terms; Industry Terms: Not Available to Industry
Depositor comments: Please visit https://doi.org/10.1101/2023.04.03.535349 for bioRxiv preprint.
How to cite: MAC_N_COMMD3 was a gift from Markku Varjosalo (Addgene plasmid # 209676 ; http://n2t.net/addgene:209676 ; RRID:Addgene_209676)
