[The description below was written by a language model from this plasmid's Addgene catalogue record and pLannotate feature annotations shown in this document.]
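Description:
MAC_N_COMMD3 is a 6.9 kb mammalian expression plasmid built on the MAC-tag-N Gateway destination backbone, carrying the human COMMD3 open reading frame (about 588 bp, derived from the Human ORFeome collection) fused to an N-terminal MAC-tag. It is maintained in E. coli through a high-copy ColE1/pUC-type origin and an ampicillin resistance gene. A partial f1 origin and remnants of lac regulatory sequence are also annotated in the backbone.

Expression is driven by the CMV immediate-early enhancer and promoter. This is followed by short matches to tet-operator-containing promoters, which suggests a tetracycline-regulatable CMV/TetO arrangement, although the record does not state this explicitly. The annotated coding region begins with an E. coli BirA-derived biotin ligase, followed by an HA epitope and two Strep-Tag II fragments, which together make up the MAC-tag. After an attB1 recombination scar comes COMMD3, then attB2 and the bovine growth hormone polyadenylation signal. This tag combination lets the same fusion protein serve for Strep-based affinity purification, for HA-based detection and for proximity-dependent biotinylation of neighbouring proteins.

Downstream, an FRT site sits directly in front of a hygromycin resistance gene with an SV40 poly(A) signal and no complete promoter of its own. This layout is typical of vectors designed for FLP-mediated integration into a genomic FRT landing site, where correct insertion activates hygromycin resistance and gives isogenic stable cell lines. The plasmid was deposited with a study of the structure and interactions of the human Commander complex, of which COMMD3 is a subunit, and is suited to mapping COMMD3 interaction partners in mammalian cells.
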