Features (pLannotate 1.2.2; 27 found; start..end, strand, type, name):
      1..380     +  enhancer       CMV enhancer: human cytomegalovirus immediate early enhancer
    381..584     +  promoter       CMV promoter: human cytomegalovirus (CMV) immediate early promoter
    586..605     +  promoter       PLtetO-1 promoter (fragment): modified phage lambda PL promoter with tet operator sites (Lutz and Bujard, 1997)
    607..626     +  promoter       PLtetO-1 promoter (fragment): modified phage lambda PL promoter with tet operator sites (Lutz and Bujard, 1997)
    634..667     +  promoter       TRE3GV promoter (fragment): 3rd-generation Tet-responsive promoter that can be activated by binding of Tet-On® 3G, optimized for retroviral and lentiviral vectors
    827..1789    +  CDS            birA: BIRA_ECOLI - Also known as bioR, dhbB. Experimental evidence at protein level: Swiss-Prot protein existence level 1. Acts both as a biotin--[acetyl-CoA-carboxylase] ligase and a biotin-operon repressor. In the presence of ATP, BirA activates biotin to form the BirA-biotinyl-5'-adenylate (BirA-bio-5'-AMP or holoBirA) complex. HoloBirA can either transfer the biotinyl moiety to the biotin carboxyl carrier protein (BCCP) subunit of acetyl-CoA carboxylase, or bind to the biotin operator site and inhibit transcription of the operon. From Escherichia coli (strain K12).
   1790..1815    +  CDS            3xHA (fragment): three tandem HA epitope tags
   1847..1866    +  CDS            Strep-Tag II (fragment): peptide that binds Strep-Tactin®, an engineered form of streptavidin
   1907..1929    +  CDS            Strep-Tag II (fragment): peptide that binds Strep-Tactin®, an engineered form of streptavidin
   1944..1961    +  protein_bind   attB1 (fragment): mutant version of attB; core recombination site for the Gateway® BP reaction BP Clonase™
   1970..2554    +  CDS            COMMD3: COMD3_HUMAN - Also known as BUP, C10orf8. Experimental evidence at protein level: Swiss-Prot protein existence level 1. May modulate activity of cullin-RING E3 ubiquitin ligase (CRL) complexes (PubMed:21778237). May down-regulate activation of NF- kappa-B (PubMed:15799966). Modulates Na(+) transport in epithelial cells by regulation of apical cell surface expression of amiloride- sensitive sodium channel (ENaC) subunits (PubMed:23637203). From Homo sapiens (Human).
   2562..2579    -  protein_bind   attB2 (fragment): mutant version of attB; core recombination site for the Gateway® BP reaction BP Clonase™
   2624..2848    +  polyA_signal   bGH poly(A) signal: bovine growth hormone polyadenylation signal
   2852..2873    +  promoter       SV40 promoter (fragment): SV40 enhancer and early promoter
   2894..3127    +  rep_origin     f1 ori (fragment) (sequence partly withheld): f1 bacteriophage origin of replication; arrow indicates direction of (+) strand synthesis
   3132..3179    +  protein_bind   FRT: FLP-mediated recombination occurs in the 8-bp core sequence TCTAGAAA (Turan and Bode, 2011). FLP recombinase from the Saccharomyces cerevisiae 2μ plasmid
   3187..4209    +  CDS            HygR: aminoglycoside phosphotransferase from E. coli; aph(4)-Ia; confers resistance to hygromycin
   4219..4344    +  CDS            ble (fragment): BLE_KLEPN - Experimental evidence at protein level: Swiss-Prot protein existence level 1. Binding protein with a strong affinity to the bleomycin family of antibiotics. Binds to CL990; an antimitotic-antibiotic compound. From Klebsiella pneumoniae.
   4339..4460    +  polyA_signal   SV40 poly(A) signal: SV40 polyadenylation signal
   4533..4549    -  protein_bind   lac operator: The lac repressor binds to the lac operator to inhibit transcription in E. coli. This inhibition can be relieved by adding lactose or isopropyl-β-D-thiogalactopyranoside (IPTG). lac repressor encoded by lacI
   4557..4587    -  promoter       lac promoter: promoter for the E. coli lac operon
   4602..4623    -  protein_bind   CAP binding site: CAP binding activates transcription in the presence of cAMP. E. coli catabolite activator protein
   4636..4728    -  CDS            lacI (fragment): lac repressor; lacI; The lac repressor binds to the lac operator to inhibit transcription in E. coli. This inhibition can be relieved by adding lactose or isopropyl-β-D-thiogalactopyranoside (IPTG).
   4911..5499    -  rep_origin     ori: high-copy-number ColE1/pMB1/pBR322/pUC origin of replication
   5670..6530    -  CDS            AmpR: β-lactamase; bla; confers resistance to ampicillin, carbenicillin, and related antibiotics
   6531..6635    -  promoter       AmpR promoter: bla
   6694..6746    -  misc_feature   bom (fragment): basis of mobility region from pBR322
>Addgene plasmid #209676 | MAC_N_COMMD3 | addgene full sequence | sequence record 441751 | Addgene NGS Result
GACATTGATTATTGACTAGTTATTAATAGTAATCAATTACGGGGTCATTAGTTCATAGCCCATATATGGA
GTTCCGCGTTACATAACTTACGGTAAATGGCCCGCCTGGCTGACCGCCCAACGACCCCCGCCCATTGACG
TCAATAATGACGTATGTTCCCATAGTAACGCCAATAGGGACTTTCCATTGACGTCAATGGGTGGAGTATT
TACGGTAAACTGCCCACTTGGCAGTACATCAAGTGTATCATATGCCAAGTACGCCCCCTATTGACGTCAA
TGACGGTAAATGGCCCGCCTGGCATTATGCCCAGTACATGACCTTATGGGACTTTCCTACTTGGCAGTAC
ATCTACGTATTAGTCATCGCTATTACCATGGTGATGCGGTTTTGGCAGTACATCAATGGGCGTGGATAGC
GGTTTGACTCACGGGGATTTCCAAGTCTCCACCCCATTGACGTCAATGGGAGTTTGTTTTGGCACCAAAA
TCAACGGGACTTTCCAAAATGTCGTAACAACTCCGCCCCATTGACGCAAATGGGCGGTAGGCGTGTACGG
TGGGAGGTCTATATAAGCAGAGCTCTCCCTATCAGTGATAGAGATCTCCCTATCAGTGATAGAGATCGTC
GACGAGCTCGTTTAGTGAACCGTCAGATCGCCTGGAGACGCCATCCACGCTGTTTTGACCTCCATAGAAG
ACACCGGGACCGATCCAGCCTCCGGACTCTAGCGTTTAAACTTAAGCTTGGTACCGAGCTCGGATCCACT
AGTCCAGTGTGGTGGAATTCTGCAGATATCCAGCACAGTGGCGGCCGCTCGAGACCATGAAGGACAACAC
CGTGCCCCTGAAGCTGATCGCCCTGCTGGCCAACGGCGAGTTCCACTCTGGCGAGCAGCTGGGCGAGACA
CTGGGCATGAGCAGAGCCGCCATCAACAAGCACATCCAGACCCTGCGGGACTGGGGCGTGGACGTGTTCA
CAGTGCCCGGCAAGGGCTACAGCCTGCCCGAGCCCATCCAGCTGCTGAACGCCAAGCAGATCCTGGGCCA
GCTGGATGGCGGATCTGTGGCCGTGCTGCCCGTGATCGACAGCACCAACCAGTATCTGCTCGACCGGATC
GGCGAGCTGAAGTCCGGCGACGCCTGTATCGCCGAGTACCAGCAGGCCGGCAGAGGCGGCAGGGGCAGAA
AGTGGTTCAGCCCCTTCGGCGCCAACCTGTACCTGAGCATGTTCTGGAGACTGGAACAGGGCCCAGCCGC
CGCTATTGGCCTGAGCCTGGTCATCGGCATCGTGATGGCCGAGGTGCTGCGGAAGCTGGGCGCCGACAAA
GTGCGCGTGAAGTGGCCCAACGACCTGTATCTGCAGGACCGGAAGCTGGCCGGCATCCTGGTGGAACTGA
CCGGCAAAACAGGCGACGCCGCCCAGATCGTGATCGGCGCTGGCATCAACATGGCCATGCGGCGGGTGGA
AGAGAGCGTGGTCAACCAGGGCTGGATCACCCTGCAGGAAGCCGGCATCAACCTGGACCGGAACACCCTG
GCCGCCATGCTGATCAGAGAGCTGAGAGCCGCCCTGGAACTGTTCGAGCAGGAAGGCCTGGCCCCCTACC
TGAGCAGATGGGAGAAGCTGGACAACTTCATCAACCGGCCCGTGAAACTGATCATCGGCGACAAAGAGAT
CTTCGGCATCAGCCGGGGCATCGACAAGCAGGGGGCCCTGCTCCTGGAACAGGACGGCATCATCAAGCCC
TGGATGGGCGGCGAGATCAGCCTGCGGAGCGCCGAGAAGTACCCATACGATGTTCCTGACTATGCCGGTA
CCGAGCTCGGATCCACCATGGCTAGCTGGAGCCACCCGCAGTTCGAGAAAGGTGGAGGTTCCGGAGGTGG
ATCGGGAGGTGGATCGTGGAGCCACCCGCAGTTCGAAAAAGCGGCCGATATCACAAGTTTGTACAAAAAA
GTTGGCACCATGGAGCTCTCGGAGTCTGTGCAGAAAGGCTTCCAGATGCTGGCGGATCCCCGCTCCTTCG
ACTCCAACGCCTTCACGCTTCTCCTCCGGGCGGCATTCCAGAGTCTGCTGGACGCCCAGGCGGACGAGGC
CGTGTTAGATCATCCAGACTTGAAACATATCGACCCAGTGGTTTTAAAACATTGTCATGCAGCAGCTGCA
ACTTACATACTAGAGGCAGGAAAGCACCGAGCTGACAAGTCAACTCTAAGCACTTATCTAGAAGACTGTA
AATTTGACAGAGAGCGAATAGAACTGTTTTGCACGGAATATCAGAATAATAAGAATTCCCTAGAAATCCT
ACTGGGAAGTATAGGCAGATCTCTCCCTCATATAACGGATGTTTCTTGGCGCTTGGAATATCAGATAAAG
ACCAATCAACTTCATAGGATGTACAGACCTGCATATTTGGTGACCTTAAGTGTACAGAACACTGATTCCC
CATCCTATCCAGAGATTAGTTTTAGTTGCAGCATGGAACAATTACAGGACTTGGTGGGGAAACTTAAAGA
TGCTTCGAAAAGCCTGGAAAGAGCAACTCAGTTGTTGCCAACTTTCTTGTACAAAGTGGTGACGTAAGCT
AGGGGCCCGTTTAAACCCGCTGATCAGCCTCGACTGTGCCTTCTAGTTGCCAGCCATCTGTTGTTTGCCC
CTCCCCCGTGCCTTCCTTGACCCTGGAAGGTGCCACTCCCACTGTCCTTTCCTAATAAAATGAGGAAATT
GCATCGCATTGTCTGAGTAGGTGTCATTCTATTCTGGGGGGTGGGGTGGGGCAGGACAGCAAGGGGGAGG
ATTGGGAAGACAATAGCAGGCATGCTGGGGATGCGGTGGGCTCTATGGCTTCTGAGGCGGAAAGAACCAG
CTGGGGCTCTAGGGGGTATCCCC
[124 nt withheld, positions 2894-3017]
C
[91 nt withheld, positions 3019-3109]
AGGGTGATGGTTCACGTACCTAGAAGTTCCTATTCCGAAGTTCCTATTCTCTAGAAAGTATAGGAACTTC
CTTGGCCAAAAAGCCTGAACTCACCGCGACGTCTGTCGAGAAGTTTCTGATCGAAAAGTTCGACAGCGTC
TCCGACCTGATGCAGCTCTCGGAGGGCGAAGAATCTCGTGCTTTCAGCTTCGATGTAGGAGGGCGTGGAT
ATGTCCTGCGGGTAAATAGCTGCGCCGATGGTTTCTACAAAGATCGTTATGTTTATCGGCACTTTGCATC
GGCCGCGCTCCCGATTCCGGAAGTGCTTGACATTGGGGAATTCAGCGAGAGCCTGACCTATTGCATCTCC
CGCCGTGCACAGGGTGTCACGTTGCAAGACCTGCCTGAAACCGAACTGCCCGCTGTTCTGCAGCCGGTCG
CGGAGGCCATGGATGCGATCGCTGCGGCCGATCTTAGCCAGACGAGCGGGTTCGGCCCATTCGGACCGCA
AGGAATCGGTCAATACACTACATGGCGTGATTTCATATGCGCGATTGCTGATCCCCATGTGTATCACTGG
CAAACTGTGATGGACGACACCGTCAGTGCGTCCGTCGCGCAGGCTCTCGATGAGCTGATGCTTTGGGCCG
AGGACTGCCCCGAAGTCCGGCACCTCGTGCACGCGGATTTCGGCTCCAACAATGTCCTGACGGACAATGG
CCGCATAACAGCGGTCATTGACTGGAGCGAGGCGATGTTCGGGGATTCCCAATACGAGGTCGCCAACATC
TTCTTCTGGAGGCCGTGGTTGGCTTGTATGGAGCAGCAGACGCGCTACTTCGAGCGGAGGCATCCGGAGC
TTGCAGGATCGCCGCGGCTCCGGGCGTATATGCTCCGCATTGGTCTTGACCAACTCTATCAGAGCTTGGT
TGACGGCAATTTCGATGATGCAGCTTGGGCGCAGGGTCGATGCGACGCAATCGTCCGATCCGGAGCCGGG
ACTGTCGGGCGTACACAAATCGCCCGCAGAAGCGCGGCCGTCTGGACCGATGGCTGTGTAGAAGTACTCG
CCGATAGTGGAAACCGACGCCCCAGCACTCGTCCGAGGGCAAAGGAATAGCACGTACTACGAGATTTCGA
TTCCACCGCCGCCTTCTATGAAAGGTTGGGCTTCGGAATCGTTTTCCGGGACGCCGGCTGGATGATCCTC
CAGCGCGGGGATCTCATGCTGGAGTTCTTCGCCCACCCCAACTTGTTTATTGCAGCTTATAATGGTTACA
AATAAAGCAATAGCATCACAAATTTCACAAATAAAGCATTTTTTTCACTGCATTCTAGTTGTGGTTTGTC
CAAACTCATCAATGTATCTTATCATGTCTGTATACCGTCGACCTCTAGCTAGAGCTTGGCGTAATCATGG
TCATAGCTGTTTCCTGTGTGAAATTGTTATCCGCTCACAATTCCACACAACATACGAGCCGGAAGCATAA
AGTGTAAAGCCTGGGGTGCCTAATGAGTGAGCTAACTCACATTAATTGCGTTGCGCTCACTGCCCGCTTT
CCAGTCGGGAAACCTGTCGTGCCAGCTGCATTAATGAATCGGCCAACGCGCGGGGAGAGGCGGTTTGCGT
ATTGGGCGCTCTTCCGCTTCCTCGCTCACTGACTCGCTGCGCTCGGTCGTTCGGCTGCGGCGAGCGGTAT
CAGCTCACTCAAAGGCGGTAATACGGTTATCCACAGAATCAGGGGATAACGCAGGAAAGAACATGTGAGC
AAAAGGCCAGCAAAAGGCCAGGAACCGTAAAAAGGCCGCGTTGCTGGCGTTTTTCCATAGGCTCCGCCCC
CCTGACGAGCATCACAAAAATCGACGCTCAAGTCAGAGGTGGCGAAACCCGACAGGACTATAAAGATACC
AGGCGTTTCCCCCTGGAAGCTCCCTCGTGCGCTCTCCTGTTCCGACCCTGCCGCTTACCGGATACCTGTC
CGCCTTTCTCCCTTCGGGAAGCGTGGCGCTTTCTCATAGCTCACGCTGTAGGTATCTCAGTTCGGTGTAG
GTCGTTCGCTCCAAGCTGGGCTGTGTGCACGAACCCCCCGTTCAGCCCGACCGCTGCGCCTTATCCGGTA
ACTATCGTCTTGAGTCCAACCCGGTAAGACACGACTTATCGCCACTGGCAGCAGCCACTGGTAACAGGAT
TAGCAGAGCGAGGTATGTAGGCGGTGCTACAGAGTTCTTGAAGTGGTGGCCTAACTACGGCTACACTAGA
AGAACAGTATTTGGTATCTGCGCTCTGCTGAAGCCAGTTACCTTCGGAAAAAGAGTTGGTAGCTCTTGAT
CCGGCAAACAAACCACCGCTGGTAGCGGTGGTTTTTTTGTTTGCAAGCAGCAGATTACGCGCAGAAAAAA
AGGATCTCAAGAAGATCCTTTGATCTTTTCTACGGGGTCTGACGCTCAGTGGAACGAAAACTCACGTTAA
GGGATTTTGGTCATGAGATTATCAAAAAGGATCTTCACCTAGATCCTTTTAAATTAAAAATGAAGTTTTA
AATCAATCTAAAGTATATATGAGTAAACTTGGTCTGACAGTTACCAATGCTTAATCAGTGAGGCACCTAT
CTCAGCGATCTGTCTATTTCGTTCATCCATAGTTGCCTGACTCCCCGTCGTGTAGATAACTACGATACGG
GAGGGCTTACCATCTGGCCCCAGTGCTGCAATGATACCGCGAGACCCACGCTCACCGGCTCCAGATTTAT
CAGCAATAAACCAGCCAGCCGGAAGGGCCGAGCGCAGAAGTGGTCCTGCAACTTTATCCGCCTCCATCCA
GTCTATTAATTGTTGCCGGGAAGCTAGAGTAAGTAGTTCGCCAGTTAATAGTTTGCGCAACGTTGTTGCC
ATTGCTACAGGCATCGTGGTGTCACGCTCGTCGTTTGGTATGGCTTCATTCAGCTCCGGTTCCCAACGAT
CAAGGCGAGTTACATGATCCCCCATGTTGTGCAAAAAAGCGGTTAGCTCCTTCGGTCCTCCGATCGTTGT
CAGAAGTAAGTTGGCCGCAGTGTTATCACTCATGGTTATGGCAGCACTGCATAATTCTCTTACTGTCATG
CCATCCGTAAGATGCTTTTCTGTGACTGGTGAGTACTCAACCAAGTCATTCTGAGAATAGTGTATGCGGC
GACCGAGTTGCTCTTGCCCGGCGTCAATACGGGATAATACCGCGCCACATAGCAGAACTTTAAAAGTGCT
CATCATTGGAAAACGTTCTTCGGGGCGAAAACTCTCAAGGATCTTACCGCTGTTGAGATCCAGTTCGATG
TAACCCACTCGTGCACCCAACTGATCTTCAGCATCTTTTACTTTCACCAGCGTTTCTGGGTGAGCAAAAA
CAGGAAGGCAAAATGCCGCAAAAAAGGGAATAAGGGCGACACGGAAATGTTGAATACTCATACTCTTCCT
TTTTCAATATTATTGAAGCATTTATCAGGGTTATTGTCTCATGAGCGGATACATATTTGAATGTATTTAG
AAAAATAAACAAATAGGGGTTCCGCGCACATTTCCCCGAAAAGTGCCACCTGACGTCGACGGATCGGGAG
ATCTCCCGATCCCCTATGGTGCACTCTCAGTACAATCTGCTCTGATGCCGCATAGTTAAGCCAGTATCTG
CTCCCTGCTTGTGTGTTGGAGGTCGCTGAGTAGTGCGCGAGCAAAATTTAAGCTACAACAAGGCAAGGCT
TGACCGACAATTGCATGAAGAATCTGCTTAGGGTTAGGCGTTTTGCGCTGCTTCGCGATGTACGGGCCAG
ATATACGCGTT
